>Addgene plasmid #147489 | pLNHA-C1-HsNot3-del607-634-F673E_S | addgene full sequence | sequence record 356617 | Addgene NGS Result
TAGTTATTAATAGTAATCAATTACGGGGTCATTAGTTCATAGCCCATATATGGAGTTCCGCGTTACATAA
CTTACGGTAAATGGCCCGCCTGGCTGACCGCCCAACGACCCCCGCCCATTGACGTCAATAATGACGTATG
TTCCCATAGTAACGCCAATAGGGACTTTCCATTGACGTCAATGGGTGGAGTATTTACGGTAAACTGCCCA
CTTGGCAGTACATCAAGTGTATCATATGCCAAGTACGCCCCCTATTGACGTCAATGACGGTAAATGGCCC
GCCTGGCATTATGCCCAGTACATGACCTTATGGGACTTTCCTACTTGGCAGTACATCTACGTATTAGTCA
TCGCTATTACCATGGTGATGCGGTTTTGGCAGTACATCAATGGGCGTGGATAGCGGTTTGACTCACGGGG
ATTTCCAAGTCTCCACCCCATTGACGTCAATGGGAGTTTGTTTTGGCACCAAAATCAACGGGACTTTCCA
AAATGTCGTAACAACTCCGCCCCATTGACGCAAATGGGCGGTAGGCGTGTACGGTGGGAGGTCTATATAA
GCAGAGCTCTCTGGCTAACTAGAGAACCCACTGCTTACTGGCTTATCGAAATTAATACGACTCACTATAG
GGAGACCCAAGCTCTAGCGCTACCGGTCGCCACCATGGACGCACAAACACGACGACGTGAGCGTCGCGCT
GAGAAACAAGCTCAATGGAAAGCTGCAAACGGTGGATCTCCTCCACATATGGCTTACCCATACGATGTTC
CAGATTACGCTCCTCCATCTCGAGCTCAAGCTTCGAATTCTGCAGTCGACGGTACCGCGGGCGCGGACAA
GCGCAAACTCCAAGGTGAGATTGATCGCTGCCTCAAGAAGGTGTCCGAGGGCGTGGAGCAGTTTGAAGAT
ATTTGGCAGAAGCTCCACAATGCAGCCAACGCGAACCAGAAAGAAAAGTATGAGGCTGACCTAAAGAAGG
AGATTAAGAAGCTACAACGGCTGAGGGACCAAATCAAGACATGGGTAGCGTCCAACGAGATCAAGGACAA
GAGGCAGCTTATAGACAACCGCAAGCTCATTGAGACGCAAATGGAACGGTTCAAAGTTGTGGAACGAGAG
ACCAAAACCAAAGCTTACAGCAAAGAGGGCCTGGGCCTGGCCCAGAAGGTAGATCCTGCCCAGAAGGAGA
AGGAAGAGGTTGGCCAGTGGCTCACGAATACCATCGACACGCTCAACATGCAGGTGGACCAGTTTGAGAG
TGAAGTGGAGTCACTGTCAGTGCAGACACGCAAGAAGAAGGGCGACAAGGATAAGCAGGACCGGATTGAG
GGCTTGAAGCGGCACATCGAGAAGCACCGCTACCACGTGCGCATGCTAGAGACCATCCTGCGCATGCTGG
ACAATGACTCCATCCTCGTTGACGCCATCCGCAAGATCAAGGACGACGTTGAGTACTATGTTGACTCATC
CCAGGACCCCGACTTCGAGGAGAACGAGTTTCTCTACGATGACCTGGACCTCGAGGACATTCCACAGGCG
CTGGTCGCCACCTCCCCCCCCAGCCACAGCCACATGGAGGATGAGATCTTCAACCAGTCCAGCAGCACGC
CCACCTCAACCACCTCCAGCTCTCCCATCCCGCCCAGCCCAGCCAACTGTACCACGGAAAACTCTGAAGA
TGATAAGAAGAGGGGACGTTCCACAGACAGTGAAGTCAGCCAGTCTCCAGCCAAAAACGGCTCCAAGCCT
GTCCACAGCAACCAGCACCCTCAGTCCCCAGCTGTGCCGCCCACCTACCCCTCCGGCCCCCCGCCTGCTG
CCTCTGCCTTGAGCACCACTCCTGGCAACAATGGGGTCCCCGCCCCCGCAGCACCCCCAAGTGCCCTGGG
CCCCAAGGCCAGTCCAGCTCCCAGCCACAACTCGGGCACCCCTGCTCCCTATGCCCAGGCTGTGGCCCCA
CCAGCTCCCAGTGGGCCCAGCACGACCCAGCCCCGGCCCCCCAGCGTCCAGCCTAGCGGAGGCGGAGGCG
GCGGCAGCGGAGGCGGAGGGAGCAGCAGCAGTAGTAACAGCAGTGCCGGTGGAGGGGCTGGCAAGCAGAA
TGGCGCCACCAGTTACAGCTCAGTTGTGGCAGACAGCCCGGCAGAGGTGGCTTTGAGCAGCAGTGGGGGC
AACAATGCCAGCAGCCAGGCCTTGGGCCCCCCTTCCGGCCCCCACAACCCACCTCCCAGCACCTCGAAGG
AACCCAGTGCGGCAGCCCCAACGGGGGCTGGGGGCGTGGCCCCAGGCTCAGGGAACAACTCAGGGGGACC
CAGCCTCCTGGTGCCACTGCCTGTGAATCCTCCCAGCTCCCCAACGCCCAGCTTCAGTGATGCCAAGGCA
GCCGGTGCCCTGCTCAATGGGCCTCCACAGTTCAGCACCGCCCCAGAAATCAAGGCCCCTGAGCCTCTGA
GCTCCTTGAAGTCCATGGCGGAACGGGCAGCCATCAGCTCTGGCATTGAGGACCCTGTGCCAACGCTGCA
CCTGACCGAGCGAGACATCATCCTGAGCAGTACATCAGCACCTCCGGCCTCAGCCCAGCCGCCCCTGCAG
CTGTCAGAGGTGAACATACCGCTGTCGCTGGGTGTCTGTCCACTGGGCCCTGTGCCCCGGCAGTACCTCC
CCCGGAACCCCTGTCCGACGCCCCCCTACCACCACCAGATGCCACCCCCACACTCGGACACTGTGGAATT
CTACCAGCGCCTGTCGACCGAGACACTCTTCGAAATCTTCTACTATCTGGAGGGCACTAAGGCACAGTAT
CTGGCAGCCAAGGCCCTAAAGAAGCAGTCATGGCGATTCCACACCAAGTACATGATGTGGTTCCAGAGGC
ACGAGGAGCCCAAGACCATCACTGACGAGTTTGAGCAGGGCACCTACATCTACTTTGACTACGAGAAGTG
GGGCCAGCGGAAGAAGGAAGGCTTCACCTTTGAGTACCGCTACCTGGAGGACCGGGACCTCCAGTGAGGA
TCCACCGGATCTAGATAACTGATCATAATCAGCCATACCACATTTGTAGAGGTTTTACTTGCTTTAAAAA
ACCTCCCACACCTCCCCCTGAACCTGAAACATAAAATGAATGCAATTGTTGTTGTTAACTTGTTTATTGC
AGCTTATAATGGTTACAAATAAAGCAATAGCATCACAAATTTCACAAATAAAGCATTTTTTTCACTGCAT
TCTAGTTGTGGTTTGTCCAAACTCATCAATGTATCTTAACGCGTAAATTGTAAGCGTTAATATTTTGTTA
AAATTCGCGTTAAATTTTTGTTAAATCAGCTCATTTTTTAACCAATAGGCCGAAATCGGCAAAATCCCTT
ATAAATCAAAAGAATAGACCGAGATAGGGT
[37 nt withheld, positions 3391-3427]
AAAGAACGTGGACTCCAACGTCAAAGG
[49 nt withheld, positions 3455-3503]
T
[91 nt withheld, positions 3505-3595]
G
[124 nt withheld, positions 3597-3720]
CAGGTGGCACTTTTCGGGGAAATGTGCGCGGAACCCCTATTTGTTTATTTTTCTAAATACATTCAAATAT
GTATCCGCTCATGAGACAATAACCCTGATAAATGCTTCAATAATATTGAAAAAGGAAGAGTCCTGAGGCG
GAAAGAACCAGCTGTGGAATGTGTGTCAGTTAGGGTGTGGAAAGTCCCCAGGCTCCCCAGCAGGCAGAAG
TATGCAAAGCATGCATCTCAATTAGTCAGCAACCAGGTGTGGAAAGTCCCCAGGCTCCCCAGCAGGCAGA
AGTATGCAAAGCATGCATCTCAATTAGTCAGCAACCATAGTCCCGCCCCTAACTCCGCCCATCCCGCCCC
TAACTCCGCCCAGTTCCGCCCATTCTCCGCCCCATGGCTGACTAATTTTTTTTATTTATGCAGAGGCCGA
GGCCGCCTCGGCCTCTGAGCTATTCCAGAAGTAGTGAGGAGGCTTTTTTGGAGGCCTAGGCTTTTGCAAA
GATCGATCAAGAGACAGGATGAGGATCGTTTCGCATGATTGAACAAGATGGATTGCACGCAGGTTCTCCG
GCCGCTTGGGTGGAGAGGCTATTCGGCTATGACTGGGCACAACAGACAATCGGCTGCTCTGATGCCGCCG
TGTTCCGGCTGTCAGCGCAGGGGCGCCCGGTTCTTTTTGTCAAGACCGACCTGTCCGGTGCCCTGAATGA
ACTGCAAGACGAGGCAGCGCGGCTATCGTGGCTGGCCACGACGGGCGTTCCTTGCGCAGCTGTGCTCGAC
GTTGTCACTGAAGCGGGAAGGGACTGGCTGCTATTGGGCGAAGTGCCGGGGCAGGATCTCCTGTCATCTC
ACCTTGCTCCTGCCGAGAAAGTATCCATCATGGCTGATGCAATGCGGCGGCTGCATACGCTTGATCCGGC
TACCTGCCCATTCGACCACCAAGCGAAACATCGCATCGAGCGAGCACGTACTCGGATGGAAGCCGGTCTT
GTCGATCAGGATGATCTGGACGAAGAGCATCAGGGGCTCGCGCCAGCCGAACTGTTCGCCAGGCTCAAGG
CGAGCATGCCCGACGGCGAGGATCTCGTCGTGACCCATGGCGATGCCTGCTTGCCGAATATCATGGTGGA
AAATGGCCGCTTTTCTGGATTCATCGACTGTGGCCGGCTGGGTGTGGCGGACCGCTATCAGGACATAGCG
TTGGCTACCCGTGATATTGCTGAAGAGCTTGGCGGCGAATGGGCTGACCGCTTCCTCGTGCTTTACGGTA
TCGCCGCTCCCGATTCGCAGCGCATCGCCTTCTATCGCCTTCTTGACGAGTTCTTCTGAGCGGGACTCTG
GGGTTCGAAATGACCGACCAAGCGACGCCCAACCTGCCATCACGAGATTTCGATTCCACCGCCGCCTTCT
ATGAAAGGTTGGGCTTCGGAATCGTTTTCCGGGACGCCGGCTGGATGATCCTCCAGCGCGGGGATCTCAT
GCTGGAGTTCTTCGCCCACCCTAGGGGGAGGCTAACTGAAACACGGAAGGAGACAATACCGGAAGGAACC
CGCGCTATGACGGCAATAAAAAGACAGAATAAAACGCACGGTGTTGGGTCGTTTGTTCATAAACGCGGGG
TTCGGTCCCAGGGCTGGCACTCTGTCGATACCCCACCGAGACCCCATTGGGGCCAATACGCCCGCGTTTC
TTCCTTTTCCCCACCCCACCCCCCAAGTTCGGGTGAAGGCCCAGGGCTCGCAGCCAACGTCGGGGCGGCA
GGCCCTGCCATAGCCTCAGGTTACTCATATATACTTTAGATTGATTTAAAACTTCATTTTTAATTTAAAA
GGATCTAGGTGAAGATCCTTTTTGATAATCTCATGACCAAAATCCCTTAACGTGAGTTTTCGTTCCACTG
AGCGTCAGACCCCGTAGAAAAGATCAAAGGATCTTCTTGAGATCCTTTTTTTCTGCGCGTAATCTGCTGC
TTGCAAACAAAAAAACCACCGCTACCAGCGGTGGTTTGTTTGCCGGATCAAGAGCTACCAACTCTTTTTC
CGAAGGTAACTGGCTTCAGCAGAGCGCAGATACCAAATACTGTTCTTCTAGTGTAGCCGTAGTTAGGCCA
CCACTTCAAGAACTCTGTAGCACCGCCTACATACCTCGCTCTGCTAATCCTGTTACCAGTGGCTGCTGCC
AGTGGCGATAAGTCGTGTCTTACCGGGTTGGACTCAAGACGATAGTTACCGGATAAGGCGCAGCGGTCGG
GCTGAACGGGGGGTTCGTGCACACAGCCCAGCTTGGAGCGAACGACCTACACCGAACTGAGATACCTACA
GCGTGAGCTATGAGAAAGCGCCACGCTTCCCGAAGGGAGAAAGGCGGACAGGTATCCGGTAAGCGGCAGG
GTCGGAACAGGAGAGCGCACGAGGGAGCTTCCAGGGGGAAACGCCTGGTATCTTTATAGTCCTGTCGGGT
TTCGCCACCTCTGACTTGAGCGTCGATTTTTGTGATGCTCGTCAGGGGGGCGGAGCCTATGGAAAAACGC
CAGCAACGCGGCCTTTTTACGGTTCCTGGCCTTTTGCTGGCCTTTTGCTCACATGTTCTTTCCTGCGTTA
TCCCCTGATTCTGTGGATAACCGTATTACCGCCATGCAT
Features (pLannotate 1.2.2; 17 found; start..end, strand, type, name):
     61..364     +  enhancer       CMV enhancer: human cytomegalovirus immediate early enhancer
    365..568     +  promoter       CMV promoter: human cytomegalovirus (CMV) immediate early promoter
    564..597     +  LTR            5' LTR (truncated) (fragment): truncated 5' long terminal repeat (LTR) from HIV-1
    613..631     +  promoter       T7 promoter: promoter for bacteriophage T7 RNA polymerase
    755..781     +  CDS            3xHA (fragment): three tandem HA epitope tags
    787..832     +  misc_feature   MCS (fragment): multiple cloning site
    833..3004    +  CDS            CNOT3: CNOT3_HUMAN - Also known as KIAA0691, LENG2, NOT3. Experimental evidence at protein level: Swiss-Prot protein existence level 1. Component of the CCR4-NOT complex which is one of the major cellular mRNA deadenylases and is linked to various cellular processes including bulk mRNA degradation, miRNA-mediated repression, translational repression during translational initiation and general transcription regulation. Additional complex functions may be a consequence of its influence on mRNA expression. May be involved in metabolic regulation; may be involved in recruitment of the CCR4-NOT complex to
   3030..3114    +  CDS            large T antigen (fragment): large T antigen from SV40 (simian virus 40)
   3137..3258    +  polyA_signal   SV40 poly(A) signal: SV40 polyadenylation signal
   3292..3720    -  rep_origin     f1 ori (sequence partly withheld): f1 bacteriophage origin of replication; arrow indicates direction of (+) strand synthesis
   3747..3851    +  promoter       AmpR promoter: bla
   3853..4210    +  promoter       SV40 promoter: SV40 enhancer and early promoter
   4245..5039    +  CDS            NeoR/KanR: aminoglycoside phosphotransferase from Tn5; aph(3')-II (or nptII); confers resistance to neomycin, kanamycin, and G418 (Geneticin®)
   5060..5212    +  CDS            ble (fragment): BLE_KLEPN - Experimental evidence at protein level: Swiss-Prot protein existence level 1. Binding protein with a strong affinity to the bleomycin family of antibiotics. Binds to CL990; an antimitotic-antibiotic compound. From Klebsiella pneumoniae.
   5271..5318    +  polyA_signal   HSV TK poly(A) signal: herpes simplex virus thymidine kinase polyadenylation signal (Cole and Stacy, 1985)
   5409..5425    -  polyA_signal   bGH poly(A) signal (fragment): bovine growth hormone polyadenylation signal
   5647..6235    +  rep_origin     ori: high-copy-number ColE1/pMB1/pBR322/pUC origin of replication
