[The description below was written by a language model from this plasmid's Addgene catalogue record and pLannotate feature annotations shown in this document.]
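Description:
pLNHA-C1-HsNot3-del607-634-F673E_S is a 6.3 kb mammalian expression plasmid for a mutant form of human CNOT3 (NOT3), a subunit of the CCR4-NOT deadenylase complex. The catalogue lists the backbone as unknown. The annotated layout, however, is that of a C1-type CMV vector. It has a high-copy ColE1/pUC origin, an f1 origin, and a single NeoR/KanR cassette placed behind both a bacterial (bla) promoter and the SV40 early promoter, ending in the HSV TK polyadenylation signal. This arrangement gives kanamycin selection in E. coli and would allow G418 selection in mammalian cells.

The payload is driven by the CMV immediate early enhancer and promoter and terminated by the SV40 poly(A) signal. Upstream of the insert the annotation detects an HA epitope sequence (scored as a fragment of a 3xHA tag) followed by remnant multiple cloning site sequence, consistent with an N-terminally HA-tagged fusion. The "LN" in the name may indicate a further N-terminal element, such as a lambda N tethering peptide, but the record neither annotates nor states this. The CNOT3 coding region derives from a Kazusa KIAA0691 clone. By its name it carries an internal deletion of residues 607–634 and an F673E substitution, and the depositor also notes two silent changes relative to the NCBI reference. Several short hits (HIV-1 LTR, SV40 large T antigen, ble and bGH poly(A) fragments) are probably incidental backbone matches rather than functional parts, and a T7 promoter is also annotated upstream of the tag.

The associated publication concerns the structure and assembly of the NOT module of human CCR4-NOT. The construct therefore likely serves to express a mutant for testing NOT3 interactions or function in human cells, although the record does not state what the mutations are meant to disrupt.
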