Addgene plasmid #147489: pLNHA-C1-HsNot3-del607-634-F673E_S
Purpose: Mammalian Expression of HsNot3-del607-634-F673E
Depositing lab: Elisa Izaurralde. Depositing organization: Max Planck Institute for Developmental Biology. Publication: Structure and assembly of the NOT module of the human CCR4-NOT complex. Boland A, Chen Y, Raisch T, Jonas S, Kuzuoglu-Ozturk D, Wohlbold L, Weichenrieder O, Izaurralde E. Nat Struct Mol Biol. 2013 Nov;20(11):1289-97. doi: 10.1038/nsmb.2681. Epub 2013 Oct 13. PubMed 24121232.
Backbone
  Vector backbone: Unknown
  Vector type: Mammalian Expression
Growth in bacteria
  Bacterial resistance: Kanamycin, 50 μg/mL
  Growth temperature: 37°C
  Growth strain: DH5alpha
  Copy number: High Copy
Gene/Insert
  Gene/Insert name: HsNot3-del607-634-F673E (alt name: NOT3 cloned from a clone of Kazusa: KIAA0691)
  Species: H. sapiens (human)
  Mutation: two silent mutations compared to the sequence given by NCBI:NM_014516.3.
  Entrez Gene: CNOT3 (a.k.a. IDDSADF, LENG2, NOT3, NOT3H)
  Cloning method: Unknown
Terms and licenses: Academic/Nonprofit Terms; Industry Terms: Not Available to Industry
Depositor comments: Plasmids from this collection were made available to the research community and donated after the lab closed. Please note that the sequence provided by the depositing laboratory may be theoretical/predicted or based on Sanger sequencing results. There may be discrepancies between sequencing results obtained by Addgene and the depositor sequence. If an Addgene verified sequence is not available, please contact before placing your order to request that our lab fully sequence the plasmid.
How to cite: pLNHA-C1-HsNot3-del607-634-F673E_S was a gift from Elisa Izaurralde (Addgene plasmid # 147489 ; http://n2t.net/addgene:147489 ; RRID:Addgene_147489)
